>Addgene plasmid #163197 | Q8XW09 | depositor full sequence | sequence record 316267 | Full Sequence
CACCACCACCACCACCACTGAGATCCGGCTGCTAACAAAGCCCGAAAGGAAGCTGAGTTGGCTGCTGCCA
CCGCTGAGCAATAACTAGCATAACCCCTTGGGGCCTCTAAACGGGTCTTGAGGGGTTTTTTGCTGAAAGG
AGGAACTATATCCGGATTGGCGAATGGG
[124 nt withheld, positions 169-292]
C
[91 nt withheld, positions 294-384]
A
[49 nt withheld, positions 386-434]
CCTTTGACGTTGGAGTCCACGTTCTTT
[37 nt withheld, positions 462-498]
ACCCTATCTCGGTCTATTCTTTTGATTTATAAGGGATTTTGCCGATTTCGGCCTATTGGTTAAAAAATGA
GCTGATTTAACAAAAATTTAACGCGAATTTTAACAAAATATTAACGTTTACAATTTCAGGTGGCACTTTT
CGGGGAAATGTGCGCGGAACCCCTATTTGTTTATTTTTCTAAATACATTCAAATATGTATCCGCTCATGA
GACAATAACCCTGATAAATGCTTCAATAATATTGAAAAAGGAAGAGTATGAGTATTCAACATTTCCGTGT
CGCCCTTATTCCCTTTTTTGCGGCATTTTGCCTTCCTGTTTTTGCTCACCCAGAAACGCTGGTGAAAGTA
AAAGATGCTGAAGATCAGTTGGGTGCACGAGTGGGTTACATCGAACTGGATCTCAACAGCGGTAAGATCC
TTGAGAGTTTTCGCCCCGAAGAACGTTTTCCAATGATGAGCACTTTTAAAGTTCTGCTATGTGGCGCGGT
ATTATCCCGTATTGACGCCGGGCAAGAGCAACTCGGTCGCCGCATACACTATTCTCAGAATGACTTGGTT
GAGTACTCACCAGTCACAGAAAAGCATCTTACGGATGGCATGACAGTAAGAGAATTATGCAGTGCTGCCA
TAACCATGAGTGATAACACTGCGGCCAACTTACTTCTGACAACGATCGGAGGACCGAAGGAGCTAACCGC
TTTTTTGCACAACATGGGGGATCATGTAACTCGCCTTGATCGTTGGGAACCGGAGCTGAATGAAGCCATA
CCAAACGACGAGCGTGACACCACGATGCCTGCAGCAATGGCAACAACGTTGCGCAAACTATTAACTGGCG
AACTACTTACTCTAGCTTCCCGGCAACAATTAATAGACTGGATGGAGGCGGATAAAGTTGCAGGACCACT
TCTGCGCTCGGCCCTTCCGGCTGGCTGGTTTATTGCTGATAAATCTGGAGCCGGTGAGCGTGGGTCTCGC
GGTATCATTGCAGCACTGGGGCCAGATGGTAAGCCCTCCCGTATCGTAGTTATCTACACGACGGGGAGTC
AGGCAACTATGGATGAACGAAATAGACAGATCGCTGAGATAGGTGCCTCACTGATTAAGCATTGGTAACT
GTCAGACCAAGTTTACTCATATATACTTTAGATTGATTTAAAACTTCATTTTTAATTTAAAAGGATCTAG
GTGAAGATCCTTTTTGATAATCTCATGACCAAAATCCCTTAACGTGAGTTTTCGTTCCACTGAGCGTCAG
ACCCCGTAGAAAAGATCAAAGGATCTTCTTGAGATCCTTTTTTTCTGCGCGTAATCTGCTGCTTGCAAAC
AAAAAAACCACCGCTACCAGCGGTGGTTTGTTTGCCGGATCAAGAGCTACCAACTCTTTTTCCGAAGGTA
ACTGGCTTCAGCAGAGCGCAGATACCAAATACTGTCCTTCTAGTGTAGCCGTAGTTAGGCCACCACTTCA
AGAACTCTGTAGCACCGCCTACATACCTCGCTCTGCTAATCCTGTTACCAGTGGCTGCTGCCAGTGGCGA
TAAGTCGTGTCTTACCGGGTTGGACTCAAGACGATAGTTACCGGATAAGGCGCAGCGGTCGGGCTGAACG
GGGGGTTCGTGCACACAGCCCAGCTTGGAGCGAACGACCTACACCGAACTGAGATACCTACAGCGTGAGC
TATGAGAAAGCGCCACGCTTCCCGAAGGGAGAAAGGCGGACAGGTATCCGGTAAGCGGCAGGGTCGGAAC
AGGAGAGCGCACGAGGGAGCTTCCAGGGGGAAACGCCTGGTATCTTTATAGTCCTGTCGGGTTTCGCCAC
CTCTGACTTGAGCGTCGATTTTTGTGATGCTCGTCAGGGGGGCGGAGCCTATGGAAAAACGCCAGCAACG
CGGCCTTTTTACGGTTCCTGGCCTTTTGCTGGCCTTTTGCTCACATGTTCTTTCCTGCGTTATCCCCTGA
TTCTGTGGATAACCGTATTACCGCCTTTGAGTGAGCTGATACCGCTCGCCGCAGCCGAACGACCGAGCGC
AGCGAGTCAGTGAGCGAGGAAGCGGAAGAGCGCCTGATGCGGTATTTTCTCCTTACGCATCTGTGCGGTA
TTTCACACCGCATATATGGTGCACTCTCAGTACAATCTGCTCTGATGCCGCATAGTTAAGCCAGTATACA
CTCCGCTATCGCTACGTGACTGGGTCATGGCTGCGCCCCGACACCCGCCAACACCCGCTGACGCGCCCTG
ACGGGCTTGTCTGCTCCCGGCATCCGCTTACAGACAAGCTGTGACCGTCTCCGGGAGCTGCATGTGTCAG
AGGTTTTCACCGTCATCACCGAAACGCGCGAGGCAGCTGCGGTAAAGCTCATCAGCGTGGTCGTGAAGCG
ATTCACAGATGTCTGCCTGTTCATCCGCGTCCAGCTCGTTGAGTTTCTCCAGAAGCGTTAATGTCTGGCT
TCTGATAAAGCGGGCCATGTTAAGGGCGGTTTTTTCCTGTTTGGTCACTGATGCCTCCGTGTAAGGGGGA
TTTCTGTTCATGGGGGTAATGATACCGATGAAACGAGAGAGGATGCTCACGATACGGGTTACTGATGATG
AACATGCCCGGTTACTGGAACGTTGTGAGGGTAAACAACTGGCGGTATGGATGCGGCGGGACCAGAGAAA
AATCACTCAGGGTCAATGCCAGCGCTTCGTTAATACAGATGTAGGTGTTCCACAGGGTAGCCAGCAGCAT
CCTGCGATGCAGATCCGGAACATAATGGTGCAGGGCGCTGACTTCCGCGTTTCCAGACTTTACGAAACAC
GGAAACCGAAGACCATTCATGTTGTTGCTCAGGTCGCAGACGTTTTGCAGCAGCAGTCGCTTCACGTTCG
CTCGCGTATCGGTGATTCATTCTGCTAACCAGTAAGGCAACCCCGCCAGCCTAGCCGGGTCCTCAACGAC
AGGAGCACGATCATGCGCACCCGTGGGGCCGCCATGCCGGCGATAATGGCCTGCTTCTCGCCGAAACGTT
TGGTGGCGGGACCAGTGACGAAGGCTTGAGCGAGGGCGTGCAAGATTCCGAATACCGCAAGCGACAGGCC
GATCATCGTCGCGCTCCAGCGAAAGCGGTCCTCGCCGAAAATGACCCAGAGCGCTGCCGGCACCTGTCCT
ACGAGTTGCATGATAAAGAAGACAGTCATAAGTGCGGCGACGATAGTCATGCCCCGCGCCCACCGGAAGG
AGCTGACTGGGTTGAAGGCTCTCAAGGGCATCGGTCGAGATCCCGGTGCCTAATGAGTGAGCTAACTTAC
ATTAATTGCGTTGCGCTCACTGCCCGCTTTCCAGTCGGGAAACCTGTCGTGCCAGCTGCATTAATGAATC
GGCCAACGCGCGGGGAGAGGCGGTTTGCGTATTGGGCGCCAGGGTGGTTTTTCTTTTCACCAGTGAGACG
GGCAACAGCTGATTGCCCTTCACCGCCTGGCCCTGAGAGAGTTGCAGCAAGCGGTCCACGCTGGTTTGCC
CCAGCAGGCGAAAATCCTGTTTGATGGTGGTTAACGGCGGGATATAACATGAGCTGTCTTCGGTATCGTC
GTATCCCACTACCGAGATATCCGCACCAACGCGCAGCCCGGACTCGGTAATGGCGCGCATTGCGCCCAGC
GCCATCTGATCGTTGGCAACCAGCATCGCAGTGGGAACGATGCCCTCATTCAGCATTTGCATGGTTTGTT
GAAAACCGGACATGGCACTCCAGTCGCCTTCCCGTTCCGCTATCGGCTGAATTTGATTGCGAGTGAGATA
TTTATGCCAGCCAGCCAGACGCAGACGCGCCGAGACAGAACTTAATGGGCCCGCTAACAGCGCGATTTGC
TGGTGACCCAATGCGACCAGATGCTCCACGCCCAGTCGCGTACCGTCTTCATGGGAGAAAATAATACTGT
TGATGGGTGTCTGGTCAGAGACATCAAGAAATAACGCCGGAACATTAGTGCAGGCAGCTTCCACAGCAAT
GGCATCCTGGTCATCCAGCGGATAGTTAATGATCAGCCCACTGACGCGTTGCGCGAGAAGATTGTGCACC
GCCGCTTTACAGGCTTCGACGCCGCTTCGTTCTACCATCGACACCACCACGCTGGCACCCAGTTGATCGG
CGCGAGATTTAATCGCCGCGACAATTTGCGACGGCGCGTGCAGGGCCAGACTGGAGGTGGCAACGCCAAT
CAGCAACGACTGTTTGCCCGCCAGTTGTTGTGCCACGCGGTTGGGAATGTAATTCAGCTCCGCCATCGCC
GCTTCCACTTTTTCCCGCGTTTTCGCAGAAACGTGGCTGGCCTGGTTCACCACGCGGGAAACGGTCTGAT
AAGAGACACCGGCATACTCTGCGACATCGTATAACGTTACTGGTTTCACATTCACCACCCTGAATTGACT
CTCTTCCGGGCGCTATCATGCCATACCGCGAAAGGTTTTGCGCCATTCGATGGTGTCCGGGATCTCGACG
CTCTCCCTTATGCGACTCCTGCATTAGGAAGCAGCCCAGTAGTAGGTTGAGGCCGTTGAGCACCGCCGCC
GCAAGGAATGGTGCATGCAAGGAGATGGCGCCCAACAGTCCCCCGGCCACGGGGCCTGCCACCATACCCA
CGCCGAAACAAGCGCTCATGAGCCCGAAGTGGCGAGCCCGATCTTCCCCATCGGTGATGTCGGCGATATA
GGCGCCAGCAACCGCACCTGTGGCGCCGGTGATGCCGGCCACGATGCGTCCGGCGTAGAGGATCGAGATC
TCGATCCCGCGAAATTAATACGACTCACTATAGGGGAATTGTGAGCGGATAACAATTCCCCTCTAGAAAT
AATTTTGTTTAACTTTAAGAAGGAGATATACATATGAATGCACCTCTCCCAGCAGCAGCTAGAGACCCTT
CGGCCGTCCAGGCAGAGCTTATTGCCGCCTTGTCTCCACTGATGCCTGCTGATGCATTGTTATGGGAAAG
AGAGGATACGACTCCATACGAGTGTGACGGATTGGCAGCCTACCGTCAAGTCCCCCTGGCAGTTGCTCTG
CCAGATTCTGAAGCTCAGGTCGTGGAAATCCTGAGAGCATGTCATCGTTTAGGAGTGCCTGTTGTTCCAA
GAGGCGCTGGAACCAGTCTAAGTGGTGGGGCCATGCCTACTCCTGGCGGACTAGTACTATCATTGGCTAA
ATTTAAGAGAATCTTAAAGTTGGACCCTCACACACGTACTGCCGCTGTGCAGCCCGGAGTTCGTAATTTG
GCTATTTCCGAGGCCGCCGCCCCTCACGGACTATACTATGCCCCCGACCCATCCTCTCAGATTGCCTGCA
CTATCGGTGGAAATGTTTCCGAAAACTCCGGTGGTGTTCACTGTCTTAAATACGGATTAACCGTTCACAA
TGTCTTGAGAGTGAGAGCTGTCATGATGGATGGAGAGGTAGTGGAGTTCGGATCAGAGGCTCCGGACGCA
CCAGGACTGGATCTTCTGGCCGCTGTTATTGGATCTGAGGGGATGCTTGCCGTTGTAACTGAGGTTACTG
TGAGGCTCGTCCCTAAGCCTCAACTCGCCCAGGTTATTATGGCCTCATTTGATGATGTAGAGGCTGGTGG
TAATGCTGTGGCAGAAGTTATCGCCGCCGGCATTATTCCTGCCGGATTAGAGATGATGGACAAACCTGCC
ACGGCTGCTGTAGAGGAATTCGTTCGTGCAGGTTATGATTTGGATGCTGCTGCAATTTTGCTCTGCGAAT
CGGACGGCACGCCAGAAGAGGTTGCTGAGGAGATAGCAAGAATGTCAGAGGTTTTGCGTGCTTCAGGCGC
TACAAGAATTCAAGTTTCCCAAAGTGAAGCTGAAAGACTAAAGTTCTGGTCAGGTAGAAAGAACGCATTC
CCAGCCGCTGGAAGGATATCTCCTGACTACTACTGTATGGACGGTACTATTCCTAGAAAGCATATTGGAA
CGCTGTTGAAGCGAATTCAGCAAATGGAACAGAACTATGCATTGAGGTGCATTAACGTCTTCCACGCTGG
TGACGGCAACATGCACCCCCTGATACTCTTCAATGGAGAAGATCAGGATGAGTGGCACCGTGCCGAACTC
TTTGGGGCTGACATCTTAGAGACTTGCGTGGAGTTGGGCGGGACTGTTACTGGGGAGCACGGAGTAGGAG
TAGAGAAGCTGAACTCCATGTGCGTGCAGTTTTCCGCTGAGGAGAGAGATGCTTTCTTAAGAGTTAAGGC
TGCATTCGACCCAGCAAGACTGCTTAACCCCGACAAGGCAATACCTACATTGGCTAGATGCGCTGAATAC
GGCAAGCTCCATGTTAGAAATGGTTTGTTACCACACCCGGATTTACCTAGATTTGCTGCTGCCTTAGAAC
ACCACCATCAC
Features (pLannotate 1.2.2; 19 found; start..end, strand, type, name):
     28..77      +  CDS            SET1 (fragment): solubility-enhancement tag derived from T7 phage gene 10B
     85..132     +  terminator     T7 terminator: transcription terminator for bacteriophage T7 RNA polymerase
    169..624     +  rep_origin     f1 ori (sequence partly withheld): f1 bacteriophage origin of replication; arrow indicates direction of (+) strand synthesis
    651..755     +  promoter       AmpR promoter: bla
    756..1616    +  CDS            AmpR: β-lactamase; bla; confers resistance to ampicillin, carbenicillin, and related antibiotics
   1787..2375    +  rep_origin     ori: high-copy-number ColE1/pMB1/pBR322/pUC origin of replication
   2561..2703    -  misc_feature   bom: basis of mobility region from pBR322
   2805..2996    -  CDS            rop: Rop protein, which maintains plasmids at low copy number; rop
   3013..3393    +  CDS            YPB1_ECOLX: Protein predicted: Swiss-Prot protein existence level 4. From Escherichia coli.
   3465..3756    -  CDS            TcR (fragment): tetracycline efflux protein; tet; confers resistance to tetracycline
   3771..3792    -  protein_bind   CAP binding site: CAP binding activates transcription in the presence of cAMP. E. coli catabolite activator protein
   3805..4887    -  CDS            lacI: lac repressor; lacI; The lac repressor binds to the lac operator to inhibit transcription in E. coli. This inhibition can be relieved by adding lactose or isopropyl-β-D-thiogalactopyranoside (IPTG).
   4888..4965    -  promoter       lacI promoter: lacI
   4973..5252    -  CDS            TcR (fragment): tetracycline efflux protein; tet; confers resistance to tetracycline
   5274..5292    +  promoter       T7 promoter: promoter for bacteriophage T7 RNA polymerase
   5293..5317    +  protein_bind   lac operator: The lac repressor binds to the lac operator to inhibit transcription in E. coli. This inhibition can be relieved by adding lactose or isopropyl-β-D-thiogalactopyranoside (IPTG). lac repressor encoded by lacI
   5332..5354    +  RBS            RBS: efficient ribosome binding site from bacteriophage T7 gene 10 (Olins and Rangwala, 1989)
   5425..6852    +  CDS            glcD: GLCD_ECOLI - Also known as gox, yghM. Experimental evidence at protein level: Swiss-Prot protein existence level 1. Component of a complex that catalyzes the oxidation of glycolate to glyoxylate (PubMed:4557653, PubMed:8606183). Is required for E.coli to grow on glycolate as a sole source of carbon (PubMed:8606183). Is also able to oxidize D-lactate ((R)-lactate) with a similar rate (PubMed:4557653). Does not link directly to O(2), and 2,6-dichloroindophenol (DCIP) and phenazine methosulfate (PMS) can act as artificial electron acceptors in vitro, but the physiological molecule that functions
   6868..15      +  CDS            9xHis (across the origin): 9xHis affinity tag
