[The description below was written by a language model from this plasmid's Addgene catalogue record and pLannotate feature annotations shown in this document.]
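Description:
Q8XW09 is a bacterial expression plasmid built on the pET21a(+) backbone for inducible production in E. coli of the protein with UniProt identifier Q8XW09, a flavoprotein oxidoreductase from Ralstonia solanacearum. The plasmid is about 6.9 kb and is propagated through a ColE1/pBR322-type origin, with the bom mobility region and the rop gene also annotated. The catalogue lists it as high copy, although Rop normally moderates copy number. Selection is by ampicillin through the β-lactamase gene and its own promoter. An f1 origin is present, which allows single-stranded DNA production with helper phage. Short tetracycline-resistance fragments flanking the lacI region are non-functional pBR322 remnants.

The expression cassette follows the standard pET arrangement: a T7 promoter immediately followed by a lac operator, the strong T7 gene 10 ribosome binding site, the coding region, and a T7 terminator. The plasmid-borne lacI gene supplies repressor, so transcription stays low until IPTG is added in a host that provides T7 RNA polymerase. The annotation software labelled the insert as glcD by similarity to the E. coli glycolate oxidase subunit; this reflects homology, not the insert's identity, which the catalogue gives as the Ralstonia protein. The record lists an N-terminal T7 tag and a C-terminal 10xHis tag from the backbone. The feature table detects a 9xHis run spanning the sequence origin just after the insert, and does not annotate the T7 tag separately. A short fragment called as a T7 gene 10-derived solubility tag lies downstream of the His tag. The His tag permits metal-affinity purification. The associated study tested enzyme functional annotations in the EC 1.1.3.15 class, so the plasmid presumably served to produce recombinant protein for activity testing.
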