Addgene plasmid #163197: Q8XW09
Purpose: Inducible expression of UniProt identifier Q8XW09
Depositing lab: Martin Engqvist. Depositing organization: Chalmers University of Technology. Publication: Experimental and computational investigation of enzyme functional annotations uncovers misannotation in the EC 1.1.3.15 enzyme class. Rembeza E, Engqvist MKM. PLoS Comput Biol. 2021 Sep 23;17(9):e1009446. doi: 10.1371/journal.pcbi.1009446. eCollection 2021 Sep. PubMed 34555022.
Backbone
  Vector backbone: pET21a(+)
  Vector type: Bacterial Expression
Growth in bacteria
  Bacterial resistance: Ampicillin, 100 μg/mL
  Growth temperature: 37°C
  Growth strain: DH5alpha
  Copy number: High Copy
Gene/Insert
  Gene/Insert name: Q8XW09 (alt name: flavoprotein oxidoreductase)
  Species: Ralstonia solanacearum
  Promoter: T7
  Tag / fusion protein: T7 (N terminal on backbone); 10xHis (C terminal on backbone)
  Cloning method: Unknown
  Sequencing primers: 5′ T7; 3′ T7-term
Terms and licenses: Academic/Nonprofit Terms; Industry Terms: Not Available to Industry
Depositor comments: Insert name is a UniProt identifier
How to cite: Q8XW09 was a gift from Martin Engqvist (Addgene plasmid # 163197 ; http://n2t.net/addgene:163197 ; RRID:Addgene_163197)
