>Addgene plasmid #163197 | Q8XW09 | depositor partial sequence | sequence record 316268 | insert gene sequence
ATGAATGCACCTCTCCCAGCAGCAGCTAGAGACCCTTCGGCCGTCCAGGCAGAGCTTATTGCCGCCTTGT
CTCCACTGATGCCTGCTGATGCATTGTTATGGGAAAGAGAGGATACGACTCCATACGAGTGTGACGGATT
GGCAGCCTACCGTCAAGTCCCCCTGGCAGTTGCTCTGCCAGATTCTGAAGCTCAGGTCGTGGAAATCCTG
AGAGCATGTCATCGTTTAGGAGTGCCTGTTGTTCCAAGAGGCGCTGGAACCAGTCTAAGTGGTGGGGCCA
TGCCTACTCCTGGCGGACTAGTACTATCATTGGCTAAATTTAAGAGAATCTTAAAGTTGGACCCTCACAC
ACGTACTGCCGCTGTGCAGCCCGGAGTTCGTAATTTGGCTATTTCCGAGGCCGCCGCCCCTCACGGACTA
TACTATGCCCCCGACCCATCCTCTCAGATTGCCTGCACTATCGGTGGAAATGTTTCCGAAAACTCCGGTG
GTGTTCACTGTCTTAAATACGGATTAACCGTTCACAATGTCTTGAGAGTGAGAGCTGTCATGATGGATGG
AGAGGTAGTGGAGTTCGGATCAGAGGCTCCGGACGCACCAGGACTGGATCTTCTGGCCGCTGTTATTGGA
TCTGAGGGGATGCTTGCCGTTGTAACTGAGGTTACTGTGAGGCTCGTCCCTAAGCCTCAACTCGCCCAGG
TTATTATGGCCTCATTTGATGATGTAGAGGCTGGTGGTAATGCTGTGGCAGAAGTTATCGCCGCCGGCAT
TATTCCTGCCGGATTAGAGATGATGGACAAACCTGCCACGGCTGCTGTAGAGGAATTCGTTCGTGCAGGT
TATGATTTGGATGCTGCTGCAATTTTGCTCTGCGAATCGGACGGCACGCCAGAAGAGGTTGCTGAGGAGA
TAGCAAGAATGTCAGAGGTTTTGCGTGCTTCAGGCGCTACAAGAATTCAAGTTTCCCAAAGTGAAGCTGA
AAGACTAAAGTTCTGGTCAGGTAGAAAGAACGCATTCCCAGCCGCTGGAAGGATATCTCCTGACTACTAC
TGTATGGACGGTACTATTCCTAGAAAGCATATTGGAACGCTGTTGAAGCGAATTCAGCAAATGGAACAGA
ACTATGCATTGAGGTGCATTAACGTCTTCCACGCTGGTGACGGCAACATGCACCCCCTGATACTCTTCAA
TGGAGAAGATCAGGATGAGTGGCACCGTGCCGAACTCTTTGGGGCTGACATCTTAGAGACTTGCGTGGAG
TTGGGCGGGACTGTTACTGGGGAGCACGGAGTAGGAGTAGAGAAGCTGAACTCCATGTGCGTGCAGTTTT
CCGCTGAGGAGAGAGATGCTTTCTTAAGAGTTAAGGCTGCATTCGACCCAGCAAGACTGCTTAACCCCGA
CAAGGCAATACCTACATTGGCTAGATGCGCTGAATACGGCAAGCTCCATGTTAGAAATGGTTTGTTACCA
CACCCGGATTTACCTAGATTTGCTGCTGCCTTAGAACACCACCATCAC
